Addgene plasmid #106690: gh6
Purpose: expression of gRNA targeting GALNT6
Depositing lab: Eric-Paul Bennett. Depositing organization: University of Copenhagen. Publication: A validated gRNA library for CRISPR/Cas9 targeting of the human glycosyltransferase genome. Narimatsu Y, Joshi HJ, Zhang Y, Gomes C, Chen YH, Lorenzetti F, Furukawa S, Schjoldager K, Hansen L, Clausen H, Bennett EP, Wandall HH. Glycobiology. 2018 Jan 5. pii: 4791732. doi: 10.1093/glycob/cwx101. PubMed 29315387.
Backbone
  Vector backbone: EPB104
  Backbone manufacturer: Eric-Paul Bennett (Addgene plasmid # 68369)
  Backbone size w/o insert (bp): 2376
  Vector type: Mammalian Expression
Growth in bacteria
  Bacterial resistance: Ampicillin, 100 μg/mL
  Growth temperature: 37°C
  Growth strain: DH5alpha
  Copy number: High Copy
Gene/Insert
  Gene/Insert name: GALNT6
  gRNA/shRNA sequence: GAAGAGCAAGTGGACCCCCC
  Species: H. sapiens (human)
  Entrez Gene: GALNT6 (a.k.a. GALNAC-T6, GalNAcT6)
  Cloning method: Restriction Enzyme; 5′ cloning site unknown (unknown if destroyed); 3′ cloning site unknown (unknown if destroyed)
  Sequencing primers: 5′ T7NP
Terms and licenses: Academic/Nonprofit Terms; Industry Terms: Not Available to Industry
How to cite: gh6 was a gift from Eric-Paul Bennett (Addgene plasmid # 106690 ; http://n2t.net/addgene:106690 ; RRID:Addgene_106690)
