[The description below was written by a language model from this plasmid's Addgene catalogue record and pLannotate feature annotations shown in this document.]
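Description:
gh6 is a small mammalian-expression plasmid (about 2.7 kb in the sequenced record) that produces a single CRISPR guide RNA directed against human GALNT6, which encodes the polypeptide GalNAc-transferase also known as GalNAc-T6. It is built on the EPB104 gRNA backbone and belongs to a validated guide library covering the human glycosyltransferase genes. In bacteria it is maintained as a high-copy plasmid through a ColE1/pUC-type origin and selected with ampicillin via the β-lactamase gene and its native promoter.

The functional cassette is compact. A human U6 promoter, recognised by RNA polymerase III, sits directly upstream of a short gap that accommodates the 20-nucleotide GALNT6 protospacer, followed by the Streptococcus pyogenes guide RNA scaffold. Transcription therefore yields a complete single guide RNA that can load into SpCas9. The plasmid carries no Cas9 gene, no reporter and no mammalian selection marker in the annotated features, so the nuclease must be provided separately, for example from a co-transfected plasmid or a Cas9-expressing cell line.

The remaining annotations are short fragments of lacI, an RSF origin, an M13 origin and lacZα, together with a T7 promoter. These look like remnants of the cloning vector from which the backbone was derived rather than working elements, although the T7 region lies just upstream of the U6 promoter on the circular map and probably serves as the sequencing primer site listed for checking the insert. The restriction sites used to insert the guide are not recorded. The construct is intended for Cas9-mediated disruption of GALNT6 in human cells, typically to study O-glycosylation.
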