Features (pLannotate 1.2.2; 10 found; start..end, strand, type, name):
      1..241     +  promoter       U6 promoter: RNA polymerase III promoter for human U6 snRNA
    270..345     +  misc_RNA       gRNA scaffold: guide RNA scaffold for the Streptococcus pyogenes CRISPR/Cas9 system
    392..439     -  CDS            lacI (fragment): lac repressor; lacI; The lac repressor binds to the lac operator to inhibit transcription in E. coli. This inhibition can be relieved by adding lactose or isopropyl-β-D-thiogalactopyranoside (IPTG).
    476..516     -  rep_origin     RSF ori (fragment): Plasmids containing the RSF 1030 origin of replication can be propagated in E. coli cells that contain additional plasmids with compatible origins.
    594..1182    -  rep_origin     ori: high-copy-number ColE1/pMB1/pBR322/pUC origin of replication
   1353..2213    -  CDS            AmpR: β-lactamase; bla; confers resistance to ampicillin, carbenicillin, and related antibiotics
   2214..2318    -  promoter       AmpR promoter: bla
   2344..2475    -  rep_origin     M13 ori (fragment): M13 bacteriophage origin of replication; arrow indicates direction of (+) strand synthesis
   2496..2652    -  CDS            lacZα (fragment): LacZα fragment of β-galactosidase; lacZ fragment
   2661..2679    +  promoter       T7 promoter: promoter for bacteriophage T7 RNA polymerase
>Addgene plasmid #106690 | gh6 | addgene full sequence | sequence record 242914 | Addgene NGS Result
GAGGGCCTATTTCCCATGATTCCTTCATATTTGCATATACGATACAAGGCTGTTAGAGAGATAATTGGAA
TTAATTTGACTGTAAACACAAAGATATTAGTACAAAATACGTGACGTAGAAAGTAATAATTTCTTGGGTA
GTTTGCAGTTTTAAAATTATGTTTTAAAATGGACTATCATATGCTTACCGTAACTTGAAAGTATTTCGAT
TTCTTGGCTTTATATATCTTGTGGAAAGGACGAAACACCGAAGAGCAAGTGGACCCCCCGTTTTAGAGCT
AGAAATAGCAAGTTAAAATAAGGCTAGTCCGTTATCAACTTGAAAAAGTGGCACCGAGTCGGTGCTTTTT
TTGGTACCTGGAGCACAAGACTGGCCTCATGGGCCTTCCGCTCACTGCCCGCTTTCCAGTCGGGAAACCT
GTCGTGCCAGCTGCATTAACATGGTCATAGCTGTTTCCTTGCGTATTGGGCGCTCTCCGCTTCCTCGCTC
ACTGACTCGCTGCGCTCGGTCGTTCGGGTAAAGCCTGGGGTGCCTAATGAGCAAAAGGCCAGCAAAAGGC
CAGGAACCGTAAAAAGGCCGCGTTGCTGGCGTTTTTCCATAGGCTCCGCCCCCCTGACGAGCATCACAAA
AATCGACGCTCAAGTCAGAGGTGGCGAAACCCGACAGGACTATAAAGATACCAGGCGTTTCCCCCTGGAA
GCTCCCTCGTGCGCTCTCCTGTTCCGACCCTGCCGCTTACCGGATACCTGTCCGCCTTTCTCCCTTCGGG
AAGCGTGGCGCTTTCTCATAGCTCACGCTGTAGGTATCTCAGTTCGGTGTAGGTCGTTCGCTCCAAGCTG
GGCTGTGTGCACGAACCCCCCGTTCAGCCCGACCGCTGCGCCTTATCCGGTAACTATCGTCTTGAGTCCA
ACCCGGTAAGACACGACTTATCGCCACTGGCAGCAGCCACTGGTAACAGGATTAGCAGAGCGAGGTATGT
AGGCGGTGCTACAGAGTTCTTGAAGTGGTGGCCTAACTACGGCTACACTAGAAGAACAGTATTTGGTATC
TGCGCTCTGCTGAAGCCAGTTACCTTCGGAAAAAGAGTTGGTAGCTCTTGATCCGGCAAACAAACCACCG
CTGGTAGCGGTGGTTTTTTTGTTTGCAAGCAGCAGATTACGCGCAGAAAAAAAGGATCTCAAGAAGATCC
TTTGATCTTTTCTACGGGGTCTGACGCTCAGTGGAACGAAAACTCACGTTAAGGGATTTTGGTCATGAGA
TTATCAAAAAGGATCTTCACCTAGATCCTTTTAAATTAAAAATGAAGTTTTAAATCAATCTAAAGTATAT
ATGAGTAAACTTGGTCTGACAGTTACCAATGCTTAATCAGTGAGGCACCTATCTCAGCGATCTGTCTATT
TCGTTCATCCATAGTTGCCTGACTCCCCGTCGTGTAGATAACTACGATACGGGAGGGCTTACCATCTGGC
CCCAGTGCTGCAATGATACCGCGAGAACCACGCTCACCGGCTCCAGATTTATCAGCAATAAACCAGCCAG
CCGGAAGGGCCGAGCGCAGAAGTGGTCCTGCAACTTTATCCGCCTCCATCCAGTCTATTAATTGTTGCCG
GGAAGCTAGAGTAAGTAGTTCGCCAGTTAATAGTTTGCGCAACGTTGTTGCCATTGCTACAGGCATCGTG
GTGTCACGCTCGTCGTTTGGTATGGCTTCATTCAGCTCCGGTTCCCAACGATCAAGGCGAGTTACATGAT
CCCCCATGTTGTGCAAAAAAGCGGTTAGCTCCTTCGGTCCTCCGATCGTTGTCAGAAGTAAGTTGGCCGC
AGTGTTATCACTCATGGTTATGGCAGCACTGCATAATTCTCTTACTGTCATGCCATCCGTAAGATGCTTT
TCTGTGACTGGTGAGTACTCAACCAAGTCATTCTGAGAATAGTGTATGCGGCGACCGAGTTGCTCTTGCC
CGGCGTCAATACGGGATAATACCGCGCCACATAGCAGAACTTTAAAAGTGCTCATCATTGGAAAACGTTC
TTCGGGGCGAAAACTCTCAAGGATCTTACCGCTGTTGAGATCCAGTTCGATGTAACCCACTCGTGCACCC
AACTGATCTTCAGCATCTTTTACTTTCACCAGCGTTTCTGGGTGAGCAAAAACAGGAAGGCAAAATGCCG
CAAAAAAGGGAATAAGGGCGACACGGAAATGTTGAATACTCATACTCTTCCTTTTTCAATATTATTGAAG
CATTTATCAGGGTTATTGTCTCATGAGCGGATACATATTTGAATGTATTTAGAAAAATAAACAAATAGGG
GTTCCGCGCACATTTCCCCGAAAAGTGCCACCTAAATTGTAAGCGTTAATATTTTGTTAAAATTCGCGTT
AAATTTTTGTTAAATCAGCTCATTTTTTAACCAATAGGCCGAAATCGGCAAAATCCCTTATAAATCAAAA
GAATAGACCGAGATAGGGTTGAGTGGCCGCTACAGGGCGCTCCCATTCGCCATTCAGGCTGCGCAACTGT
TGGGAAGGGCGTTTCGGTGCGGGCCTCTTCGCTATTACGCCAGCTGGCGAAAGGGGGATGTGCTGCAAGG
CGATTAAGTTGGGTAACGCCAGGGTTTTCCCAGTCACGACGTTGTAAAACGACGGCCAGTGAGCGCGACG
TAATACGACTCACTATAGGGCGAATTGGCGGAAGGCCGTCAAGGCCACGTGTCTTGTCCAGAGCTCGATA
TCGAATTAATTC
